Addgene plasmid #56289: mEGFP-TPX2-N-10
Purpose: Localization: Centrosomes, Excitation: 488, Emission: 507
Depositing lab: Michael Davidson. Depositing organization: Florida State University, Tallahassee.
Backbone
  Vector backbone: mEGFP-N1
  Backbone size w/o insert (bp): 4750
  Vector type: Mammalian Expression
  Selectable markers: Neomycin (select with G418)
Growth in bacteria
  Bacterial resistance: Kanamycin, 50 μg/mL
  Growth temperature: 37°C
  Growth strain: DH5alpha
  Copy number: High Copy
Gene/Insert
  Gene/Insert name: TPX2 (alt name: NM_012112.4)
  Species: H. sapiens (human)
  Entrez Gene: TPX2 (a.k.a. C20orf1, C20orf2, DIL-2, DIL2, FLS353, GD:C20orf1, HCA519, HCTP4, REPP86, p100)
  Promoter: CMV
  Tag / fusion protein: mEGFP (C terminal on backbone)
  Cloning method: Unknown
  Sequencing primers: 5′ CMV-F; 3′ SV40pA-R
Terms and licenses: Academic/Nonprofit Terms; Industry Terms
Depositor comments: . Excitation = 488; Emission = 507
How to cite: mEGFP-TPX2-N-10 was a gift from Michael Davidson (Addgene plasmid # 56289 ; http://n2t.net/addgene:56289 ; RRID:Addgene_56289)
