[The description below was written by a language model from this plasmid's Addgene catalogue record.]
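Description:
mEGFP-TPX2-N-10 is a mammalian expression plasmid built on the mEGFP-N1 backbone (about 4.75 kb without the insert), designed to produce a fluorescently labelled version of human TPX2. It is maintained as a high-copy plasmid in E. coli under kanamycin selection, and it carries a neomycin resistance marker so that transfected mammalian cells can be selected with G418 for stable expression. No feature table accompanies the record, so the origin of replication and other backbone elements are not itemised. The 3′ sequencing primer listed implies an SV40 polyadenylation signal downstream of the expression cassette.

The payload is the human TPX2 coding sequence, corresponding to the listed RefSeq transcript, placed under the control of the CMV promoter, a strong constitutive promoter in most mammalian cell lines. TPX2 sits upstream of mEGFP, so the fluorescent protein is fused to the C terminus of TPX2, as is usual for N1-type vectors. The "10" in the name probably denotes the length of the linker between the two proteins, but the record does not say so. mEGFP is a monomeric variant of enhanced GFP, which reduces the tendency of the tag to drive artificial oligomerisation of its fusion partner. The record gives excitation at 488 nm and emission at 507 nm.

The stated purpose is as a localization marker for centrosomes. TPX2 is a microtubule-associated spindle assembly factor, so the fusion is suited to fluorescence imaging of centrosomal and spindle-associated structures in transfected cells. The cloning method is recorded as unknown.
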