>Addgene plasmid #56289 | mEGFP-TPX2-N-10 | depositor partial sequence | sequence record 87195 | insert sequence
GACGTCAGATCCGCTAGCCGCCACCATGTCACAAGTTAAAAGCTCTTATTCCTATGATGCCCCCTCGGAT
TTCATCAATTTTTCATCCTTGGATGATGAAGGAGATACTCAAAACATAGATTCATGGTTTGAGGAGAAGG
CCAATTTGGAGAATAAGTTACTGGGGAAGAATGGAACTGGAGGGCTTTTTCAGGGCAAAACTCCTTTGAG
AAAGGCTAATCTTCAGCAAGCTATTGTCACACCTTTGAAACCAGTTGACAACACTTACTACAAAGAGGCA
GAAAAAGAAAATCTTGTGGAACAATCCATTCCGTCAAATGCTTGTTCTTCCCTGGAAGTTGAGGCAGCCA
TATCAAGAAAAACTCCAGCCCAGCCTCAGAGAAGATCTCTTAGGCTTTCTGCTCAGAAGGATTTGGAACA
GAAAGAAAAGCATCATGTAAAAATGAAAGCCAAGAGATGTGCCACTCCTGTAATCATCGATGAAATTCTA
CCCTCTAAGAAAATGAAAGTTTCTAACAACAAAAAGAAGCCAGAGGAAGAAGGCAGTGCTCATCAAGATA
CTGCTGAAAAGAATGCATCTTCCCCAGAGAAAGCCAAGGGTAGACATACTGTGCCTTGTATGCCACCTGC
AAAGCAGAAGTTTCTAAAAAGTACTGAGGAGCAAGAGCTGGAGAAGAGTATGAAAATGCAGCAAGAGGTG
GTGGAGATGCGGAAAAAGAATGAAGAATTCAAGAAACTTGCTCTGGCTGGAATAGGGCAACCTGTGAAGA
AATCAGTGAGCCAGGTCACCAAATCAGTTGACTTCCACTTCCGCACAGATGAGCGAATCAAACAACATCC
TAAGAACCAGGAGGAATATAAGGAAGTGAACTTTACATCTGAACTACGAAAGCATCCTTCATCTCCTGCC
CGAGTGACTAAGGGATGTACCATTGTTAAGCCTTTCAACCTGTCCCAAGGAAAGAAAAGAACATTTGATG
AAACAGTTTCTACATATGTGCCCCTTGCACAGCAAGTTGAAGACTTCCATAAACGAACCCCTAACAGATA
TCATTTGAGGAGCAAGAAGGATGATATTAACCTGTTACCCTCCAAATCTTCTGTGACCAAGATTTGCAGA
GACCCACAGACTCCTGTACTGCAAACCAAACACCGTGCACGGGCTGTGACCTGCAAAAGTACAGCAGAGC
TGGAGGCTGAGGAGCTCGAGAAATTGCAACAATACAAATTCAAAGCACGTGAACTTGATCCCAGAATACT
TGAAGGTGGGCCCATCTTGCCCAAGAAACCACCTGTGAAACCACCCACCGAGCCTATTGGCTTTGATTTG
GAAATTGAGAAAAGAATCCAGGAGCGAGAATCAAAGAAGAAAACAGAGGATGAACACTTTGAATTTCATT
CCAGACCTTGCCCTACTAAGATTTTGGAAGATGTTGTGGGTGTTCCTGAAAAGAAGGTACTTCCAATCAC
CGTCCCCAAGTCACCAGCCTTTGCATTGAAGAACAGAATTCGAATGCCCACCAAAGAAGATGAGGAAGAG
GACGAACCGGTAGTGATAAAAGCTCAACCTGTGCCACATTATGGGGTGCCTTTTAAGCCCCAAATCCCAG
AGGCAAGAACTGTGGAAATATGCCCTTTCTCGTTTGATTCTCGAGACAAAGAACGTCAGTTACAGAAGGA
GAAGAAAATAAAAGAACTGCAGAAAGGGGAGGTGCCCAAGTTCAAGGCACTTCCCTTGCCTCATTTTGAC
ACCATTAACCTGCCAGAGAAGAAGGTAAAGAATGTGACCCAGATTGAACCTTTCTGCTTGGAGACTGACA
GAAGAGGTGCTCTGAAGGCACAGACTTGGAAGCACCAGCTGGAAGAAGAACTGAGACAGCAGAAAGAAGC
AGCTTGTTTCAAGGCTCGTCCAAACACCGTCATCTCTCAGGAGCCCTTTGTTCCCAAGAAAGAGAAGAAA
TCAGTTGCTGAGGGCCTTTCTGGTTCTCTAGTTCAGGAACCTTTTCAGCTGGCTACTGAGAAGAGAGCCA
AAGAGCGGCAGGAGCTGGAGAAGAGAATGGCTGAGGTAGAAGCCCAGAAAGCCCAGCAGTTGGAGGAGGC
CAGACTACAGGAGGAAGAGCAGAAAAAAGAGGAGCTGGCCAGGCTACGGAGAGAACTGGTGCATAAGGCA
AATCCAATACGCAAGTACCAGGGTCTGGAGATAAAGTCAAGTGACCAGCCTCTGACTGTGCCTGTATCTC
CCAAATTCTCCACTCGATTCCACTGCTCGGGAAGCACGGATCCACCGGTCGCCACCATGGTGAGCAAGGG
CGAGGAGCTGTTCACCGGGGTGGTGCCCATCCTGGTCGAGCTGGACGGCGACGTAAACGGCCACAAGTTC
AGCGTGTCCGGCGAGGGCGAGGGCGATGCCACCTACGGCAAGCTGACCCTGAAGTTCATCTGCACCACCG
GCAAGCTGCCCGTGCCCTGGCCCACCCTCGTGACCACCCTGACCTACGGCGTGCAGTGCTTCAGCCGCTA
CCCCGACCACATGAAGCAGCACGACTTCTTCAAGTCCGCCATGCCCGAAGGCTACGTCCAGGAGCGCACC
ATCTTCTTCAAGGACGACGGCAACTACAAGACCCGCGCCGAGGTGAAGTTCGAGGGCGACACCCTGGTGA
ACCGCATCGAGCTGAAGGGCATCGACTTCAAGGAGGACGGCAACATCCTGGGGCACAAGCTGGAGTACAA
CTACAACAGCCACAACGTCTATATCATGGCCGACAAGCAGAAGAACGGCATCAAGGTGAACTTCAAGATC
CGCCACAACATCGAGGACGGCAGCGTGCAGCTCGCCGACCACTACCAGCAGAACACCCCCATCGGCGACG
GCCCCGTGCTGCTGCCCGACAACCACTACCTGAGCACCCAGTCCAAGCTGAGCAAAGACCCCAACGAGAA
GCGCGATCACATGGTCCTGCTGGAGTTCGTGACCGCCGCCGGGATCACTCTCGGCATGGACGAGCTGTAC
AAGTAAAGCGGCCGCGACTCTAGACATAATCAGCCATACCACA
