>Addgene plasmid #56289 | mEGFP-TPX2-N-10 | addgene partial sequence | sequence record 137467 | EGFP-N 5'-CGTCGCCGTCCAGCTCGACCAG-3'
TTGCTCACCATGGTGGCGACCGGTGGATCCGTGCTTCCCGAGCAGTGGAATCGAGTGGAGAATTTGGGAG
ATACAGGCACAGTCAGAGGCTGGTCACTTGACTTTATCTCCAGACCCTGGTACTTGCGTATTGGATTTGC
CTTATGCACCAGTTCTCTCCGTAGCCTGGCCAGCTCCTCTTTTTTCTGCTCTTCCTCCTGTAGTCTGGCC
TCCTCCAACTGCTGGGCTTTCTGGGCTTCTACCTCAGCCATTCTCTTCTCCAGCTCCTGCCGCTCTTTGG
CTCTCTTCTCAGTAGCCAGCTGAAAAGGTTCCTGAACTAGAGAACCAGAAAGGCCCTCAGCAACTGATTT
CTTCTCTTTCTTGGGAACAAAGGGCTCCTGAGAGATGACGGTGTTTGGACGAGCCTTGAAACAAGCTGCT
TCTTTCTGCTGTCTCAGTTCTTCTTCCAGCTGGTGCTTCCAAGTCTGTGCCTTCAGAGCACCTCTTCTGT
CAGTCTCCAAGCAGAAAGGTTCAATCTGGGTCACATTCTTTACCTTCTTCTCTGGCAGGTTAATGGTGTC
AAAATGAGGCAAGGGAAGTGCCTTGAACTTGGGCACCTCCCCTTTCTGCAGTTCTTTTATTTTCTTCTCC
TTCTGTAACTGACGTTCTTTGTCTCGAGAATCAA
